>Addgene plasmid #65741 | pet28a_RBPMS_20_196 | depositor full sequence | sequence record 111769 | pet28a_RBPMS_20_196 sequence 5902 bps
TGGCGAATGGG
[124 nt withheld, positions 12-135]
C
[91 nt withheld, positions 137-227]
A
[49 nt withheld, positions 229-277]
CCTTTGACGTTGGAGTCCACGTTCTTT
[37 nt withheld, positions 305-341]
ACCCTATCTCGGTCTATTCTTTTGATTTATAAGGGATTTTGCCGATTTCGGCCTATTGGTTAAAAAATGA
GCTGATTTAACAAAAATTTAACGCGAATTTTAACAAAATATTAACGTTTACAATTTCAGGTGGCACTTTT
CGGGGAAATGTGCGCGGAACCCCTATTTGTTTATTTTTCTAAATACATTCAAATATGTATCCGCTCATGA
ATTAATTCTTAGAAAAACTCATCGAGCATCAAATGAAACTGCAATTTATTCATATCAGGATTATCAATAC
CATATTTTTGAAAAAGCCGTTTCTGTAATGAAGGAGAAAACTCACCGAGGCAGTTCCATAGGATGGCAAG
ATCCTGGTATCGGTCTGCGATTCCGACTCGTCCAACATCAATACAACCTATTAATTTCCCCTCGTCAAAA
ATAAGGTTATCAAGTGAGAAATCACCATGAGTGACGACTGAATCCGGTGAGAATGGCAAAAGTTTATGCA
TTTCTTTCCAGACTTGTTCAACAGGCCAGCCATTACGCTCGTCATCAAAATCACTCGCATCAACCAAACC
GTTATTCATTCGTGATTGCGCCTGAGCGAGACGAAATACGCGATCGCTGTTAAAAGGACAATTACAAACA
GGAATCGAATGCAACCGGCGCAGGAACACTGCCAGCGCATCAACAATATTTTCACCTGAATCAGGATATT
CTTCTAATACCTGGAATGCTGTTTTCCCGGGGATCGCAGTGGTGAGTAACCATGCATCATCAGGAGTACG
GATAAAATGCTTGATGGTCGGAAGAGGCATAAATTCCGTCAGCCAGTTTAGTCTGACCATCTCATCTGTA
ACATCATTGGCAACGCTACCTTTGCCATGTTTCAGAAACAACTCTGGCGCATCGGGCTTCCCATACAATC
GATAGATTGTCGCACCTGATTGCCCGACATTATCGCGAGCCCATTTATACCCATATAAATCAGCATCCAT
GTTGGAATTTAATCGCGGCCTAGAGCAAGACGTTTCCCGTTGAATATGGCTCATAACACCCCTTGTATTA
CTGTTTATGTAAGCAGACAGTTTTATTGTTCATGACCAAAATCCCTTAACGTGAGTTTTCGTTCCACTGA
GCGTCAGACCCCGTAGAAAAGATCAAAGGATCTTCTTGAGATCCTTTTTTTCTGCGCGTAATCTGCTGCT
TGCAAACAAAAAAACCACCGCTACCAGCGGTGGTTTGTTTGCCGGATCAAGAGCTACCAACTCTTTTTCC
GAAGGTAACTGGCTTCAGCAGAGCGCAGATACCAAATACTGTCCTTCTAGTGTAGCCGTAGTTAGGCCAC
CACTTCAAGAACTCTGTAGCACCGCCTACATACCTCGCTCTGCTAATCCTGTTACCAGTGGCTGCTGCCA
GTGGCGATAAGTCGTGTCTTACCGGGTTGGACTCAAGACGATAGTTACCGGATAAGGCGCAGCGGTCGGG
CTGAACGGGGGGTTCGTGCACACAGCCCAGCTTGGAGCGAACGACCTACACCGAACTGAGATACCTACAG
CGTGAGCTATGAGAAAGCGCCACGCTTCCCGAAGGGAGAAAGGCGGACAGGTATCCGGTAAGCGGCAGGG
TCGGAACAGGAGAGCGCACGAGGGAGCTTCCAGGGGGAAACGCCTGGTATCTTTATAGTCCTGTCGGGTT
TCGCCACCTCTGACTTGAGCGTCGATTTTTGTGATGCTCGTCAGGGGGGCGGAGCCTATGGAAAAACGCC
AGCAACGCGGCCTTTTTACGGTTCCTGGCCTTTTGCTGGCCTTTTGCTCACATGTTCTTTCCTGCGTTAT
CCCCTGATTCTGTGGATAACCGTATTACCGCCTTTGAGTGAGCTGATACCGCTCGCCGCAGCCGAACGAC
CGAGCGCAGCGAGTCAGTGAGCGAGGAAGCGGAAGAGCGCCTGATGCGGTATTTTCTCCTTACGCATCTG
TGCGGTATTTCACACCGCATATATGGTGCACTCTCAGTACAATCTGCTCTGATGCCGCATAGTTAAGCCA
GTATACACTCCGCTATCGCTACGTGACTGGGTCATGGCTGCGCCCCGACACCCGCCAACACCCGCTGACG
CGCCCTGACGGGCTTGTCTGCTCCCGGCATCCGCTTACAGACAAGCTGTGACCGTCTCCGGGAGCTGCAT
GTGTCAGAGGTTTTCACCGTCATCACCGAAACGCGCGAGGCAGCTGCGGTAAAGCTCATCAGCGTGGTCG
TGAAGCGATTCACAGATGTCTGCCTGTTCATCCGCGTCCAGCTCGTTGAGTTTCTCCAGAAGCGTTAATG
TCTGGCTTCTGATAAAGCGGGCCATGTTAAGGGCGGTTTTTTCCTGTTTGGTCACTGATGCCTCCGTGTA
AGGGGGATTTCTGTTCATGGGGGTAATGATACCGATGAAACGAGAGAGGATGCTCACGATACGGGTTACT
GATGATGAACATGCCCGGTTACTGGAACGTTGTGAGGGTAAACAACTGGCGGTATGGATGCGGCGGGACC
AGAGAAAAATCACTCAGGGTCAATGCCAGCGCTTCGTTAATACAGATGTAGGTGTTCCACAGGGTAGCCA
GCAGCATCCTGCGATGCAGATCCGGAACATAATGGTGCAGGGCGCTGACTTCCGCGTTTCCAGACTTTAC
GAAACACGGAAACCGAAGACCATTCATGTTGTTGCTCAGGTCGCAGACGTTTTGCAGCAGCAGTCGCTTC
ACGTTCGCTCGCGTATCGGTGATTCATTCTGCTAACCAGTAAGGCAACCCCGCCAGCCTAGCCGGGTCCT
CAACGACAGGAGCACGATCATGCGCACCCGTGGGGCCGCCATGCCGGCGATAATGGCCTGCTTCTCGCCG
AAACGTTTGGTGGCGGGACCAGTGACGAAGGCTTGAGCGAGGGCGTGCAAGATTCCGAATACCGCAAGCG
ACAGGCCGATCATCGTCGCGCTCCAGCGAAAGCGGTCCTCGCCGAAAATGACCCAGAGCGCTGCCGGCAC
CTGTCCTACGAGTTGCATGATAAAGAAGACAGTCATAAGTGCGGCGACGATAGTCATGCCCCGCGCCCAC
CGGAAGGAGCTGACTGGGTTGAAGGCTCTCAAGGGCATCGGTCGAGATCCCGGTGCCTAATGAGTGAGCT
AACTTACATTAATTGCGTTGCGCTCACTGCCCGCTTTCCAGTCGGGAAACCTGTCGTGCCAGCTGCATTA
ATGAATCGGCCAACGCGCGGGGAGAGGCGGTTTGCGTATTGGGCGCCAGGGTGGTTTTTCTTTTCACCAG
TGAGACGGGCAACAGCTGATTGCCCTTCACCGCCTGGCCCTGAGAGAGTTGCAGCAAGCGGTCCACGCTG
GTTTGCCCCAGCAGGCGAAAATCCTGTTTGATGGTGGTTAACGGCGGGATATAACATGAGCTGTCTTCGG
TATCGTCGTATCCCACTACCGAGATATCCGCACCAACGCGCAGCCCGGACTCGGTAATGGCGCGCATTGC
GCCCAGCGCCATCTGATCGTTGGCAACCAGCATCGCAGTGGGAACGATGCCCTCATTCAGCATTTGCATG
GTTTGTTGAAAACCGGACATGGCACTCCAGTCGCCTTCCCGTTCCGCTATCGGCTGAATTTGATTGCGAG
TGAGATATTTATGCCAGCCAGCCAGACGCAGACGCGCCGAGACAGAACTTAATGGGCCCGCTAACAGCGC
GATTTGCTGGTGACCCAATGCGACCAGATGCTCCACGCCCAGTCGCGTACCGTCTTCATGGGAGAAAATA
ATACTGTTGATGGGTGTCTGGTCAGAGACATCAAGAAATAACGCCGGAACATTAGTGCAGGCAGCTTCCA
CAGCAATGGCATCCTGGTCATCCAGCGGATAGTTAATGATCAGCCCACTGACGCGTTGCGCGAGAAGATT
GTGCACCGCCGCTTTACAGGCTTCGACGCCGCTTCGTTCTACCATCGACACCACCACGCTGGCACCCAGT
TGATCGGCGCGAGATTTAATCGCCGCGACAATTTGCGACGGCGCGTGCAGGGCCAGACTGGAGGTGGCAA
CGCCAATCAGCAACGACTGTTTGCCCGCCAGTTGTTGTGCCACGCGGTTGGGAATGTAATTCAGCTCCGC
CATCGCCGCTTCCACTTTTTCCCGCGTTTTCGCAGAAACGTGGCTGGCCTGGTTCACCACGCGGGAAACG
GTCTGATAAGAGACACCGGCATACTCTGCGACATCGTATAACGTTACTGGTTTCACATTCACCACCCTGA
ATTGACTCTCTTCCGGGCGCTATCATGCCATACCGCGAAAGGTTTTGCGCCATTCGATGGTGTCCGGGAT
CTCGACGCTCTCCCTTATGCGACTCCTGCATTAGGAAGCAGCCCAGTAGTAGGTTGAGGCCGTTGAGCAC
CGCCGCCGCAAGGAATGGTGCATGCAAGGAGATGGCGCCCAACAGTCCCCCGGCCACGGGGCCTGCCACC
ATACCCACGCCGAAACAAGCGCTCATGAGCCCGAAGTGGCGAGCCCGATCTTCCCCATCGGTGATGTCGG
CGATATAGGCGCCAGCAACCGCACCTGTGGCGCCGGTGATGCCGGCCACGATGCGTCCGGCGTAGAGGAT
CGAGATCTCGATCCCGCGAAATTAATACGACTCACTATAGGGGAATTGTGAGCGGATAACAATTCCCCTC
TAGAAATAATTTTGTTTAACTTTAAGAAGGAGATATACCATGGGCAGCAGCCATCATCATCATCATCACA
GCAGCGGCCTGGTGCCGCGCGGCAGCCATATGGCTAGCATGACTGGTGGACAGCAAATGGGTCGCGGATC
CGAATTCGAGCTCCGTCGACCCATGGAGGAGGAGGTCCGGACCCTATTTGTCAGTGGCCTTCCTCTGGAT
ATCAAACCTCGGGAGCTCTATCTGCTTTTCAGACCATTTAAGGGCTATGAGGGTTCTCTTATAAAGCTCA
CATCTAAACAGCCTGTAGGTTTTGTCAGTTTTGACAGTCGCTCAGAAGCAGAGGCTGCAAAGAATGCTTT
GAATGGCATCCGCTTCGATCCTGAAATTCCGCAAACACTACGACTAGAGTTTGCTAAGGCAAACACGAAG
ATGGCCAAGAACAAACTCGTAGGGACTCCAAACCCCAGTACTCCTCTGCCCAACACTGTACCTCAGTTCA
TTGCCAGAGAGCCATATGAGCTCACAGTGCCTGCACTTTACCCCAGTAGCCCTGAAGTGTGGGCCCCGTA
CCCTCTGTACCCAGCGGAGTTAGCGCCTGCTCTACCTCCTCCTGCTTTCACCTATCCCGCTTCACTGCAT
GCCCAGATGCGCTGGCTCCCTCCCTCCGAGGCTACTTCTCAGGGCTGGAAGTCCCGTCAGTTCTGCTGAG
CGGCCGCACTCGAGCACCACCACCACCACCACTGAGATCCGGCTGCTAACAAAGCCCGAAAGGAAGCTGA
GTTGGCTGCTGCCACCGCTGAGCAATAACTAGCATAACCCCTTGGGGCCTCTAAACGGGTCTTGAGGGGT
TTTTTGCTGAAAGGAGGAACTATATCCGGAT
Features (pLannotate 1.2.2; 22 found; start..end, strand, type, name):
     12..467     +  rep_origin     f1 ori (sequence partly withheld): f1 bacteriophage origin of replication; arrow indicates direction of (+) strand synthesis
    494..551     +  promoter       AmpR promoter (fragment): bla
    560..1375    -  CDS            KanR: aminoglycoside phosphotransferase; aph(3')-Ia; confers resistance to kanamycin in bacteria or G418 (Geneticin®) in eukaryotes
   1497..2085    +  rep_origin     ori: high-copy-number ColE1/pMB1/pBR322/pUC origin of replication
   2271..2413    -  misc_feature   bom: basis of mobility region from pBR322
   2515..2706    -  CDS            rop: Rop protein, which maintains plasmids at low copy number; rop
   2723..3103    +  CDS            YPB1_ECOLX: Protein predicted: Swiss-Prot protein existence level 4. From Escherichia coli.
   3175..3466    -  CDS            TcR (fragment): tetracycline efflux protein; tet; confers resistance to tetracycline
   3481..3502    -  protein_bind   CAP binding site: CAP binding activates transcription in the presence of cAMP. E. coli catabolite activator protein
   3515..4597    -  CDS            lacI: lac repressor; lacI; The lac repressor binds to the lac operator to inhibit transcription in E. coli. This inhibition can be relieved by adding lactose or isopropyl-β-D-thiogalactopyranoside (IPTG).
   4598..4675    -  promoter       lacI promoter: lacI
   4683..4962    -  CDS            TcR (fragment): tetracycline efflux protein; tet; confers resistance to tetracycline
   4984..5002    +  promoter       T7 promoter: promoter for bacteriophage T7 RNA polymerase
   5003..5027    +  protein_bind   lac operator: The lac repressor binds to the lac operator to inhibit transcription in E. coli. This inhibition can be relieved by adding lactose or isopropyl-β-D-thiogalactopyranoside (IPTG). lac repressor encoded by lacI
   5042..5064    +  RBS            RBS: efficient ribosome binding site from bacteriophage T7 gene 10 (Olins and Rangwala, 1989)
   5083..5099    +  CDS            capTEV™ (fragment): composite tag for in vivo biotinylation, TEV protease cleavage, and 6xHis tagging
   5110..5127    +  CDS            thrombin site: thrombin recognition and cleavage site
   5131..5163    +  CDS            T7 tag (gene 10 leader): leader peptide from bacteriophage T7 gene 10 promotes efficient translation in E. coli
   5197..5727    +  CDS            RBPMS (fragment): RBPMS_HUMAN - Also known as HERMES. Experimental evidence at protein level: Swiss-Prot protein existence level 1. Acts as a coactivator of transcriptional activity. Required to increase TGFB1/Smad-mediated transactivation. Acts through SMAD2, SMAD3 and SMAD4 to increase transcriptional activity. Increases phosphorylation of SMAD2 and SMAD3 on their C-terminal SSXS motif, possibly through recruitment of TGFBR1. Promotes the nuclear accumulation of SMAD2, SMAD3 and SMAD4 proteins (PubMed:26347403). Binds to poly(A) RNA (PubMed:17099224, PubMed:26347403). From Homo sapiens (Human).
   5746..5763    +  CDS            9xHis (fragment): 9xHis affinity tag
   5773..5822    +  CDS            SET1 (fragment): solubility-enhancement tag derived from T7 phage gene 10B
   5830..5877    +  terminator     T7 terminator: transcription terminator for bacteriophage T7 RNA polymerase
