[The description below was written by a language model from this plasmid's Addgene catalogue record and pLannotate feature annotations shown in this document.]
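Description:
pet28a_RBPMS_20_196 is a bacterial expression plasmid built on the Novagen pET-28a backbone for overproducing a truncated form of the human RNA-binding protein RBPMS (also called HERMES) in E. coli. The insert is a deletion construct encoding amino acids 20–196, cloned between the SalI and NotI sites, both of which are retained. The full annotated sequence is about 5.9 kb. The plasmid is propagated through a ColE1/pBR322-type origin accompanied by the bom region and the rop gene, which moderates copy number, and it is selected with kanamycin via an aminoglycoside phosphotransferase gene. An f1 origin is also present. Short hits to tetracycline-resistance sequence are pBR322-derived backbone remnants rather than functional markers.

Expression is driven by a T7 promoter followed directly by a lac operator and the T7 gene 10 ribosome binding site, with a T7 terminator downstream. The plasmid carries its own lacI gene, so transcription is repressed until IPTG is added and requires a host that supplies T7 RNA polymerase. Upstream of RBPMS, the backbone contributes an N-terminal His tag (picked up by the annotation as a fragment of a composite tag), a thrombin cleavage site for tag removal, and the T7 tag leader. A second His-tag sequence lies just downstream of the insert, as is usual for pET-28a, but the record lists only the N-terminal tag and does not say whether the C-terminal one is translated. The stated purpose is bacterial overexpression of RBPMS. The His tag would allow affinity purification of the recombinant protein, in keeping with the associated work on the RNA recognition element and mRNA targets of the RBPMS family.
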