Addgene plasmid #65741: pet28a_RBPMS_20_196
Purpose: plasmid for bacterial overexpression of RBPMS
Depositing lab: Thomas Tuschl. Depositing organization: Rockefeller University. Publication: Identification of the RNA recognition element of the RBPMS family of RNA-binding proteins and their transcriptome-wide mRNA targets. Farazi TA, Leonhardt CS, Mukherjee N, Mihailovic A, Li S, Max KE, Meyer C, Yamaji M, Cekan P, Jacobs NC, Gerstberger S, Bognanni C, Larsson E, Ohler U, Tuschl T. RNA. 2014 Jul;20(7):1090-102. doi: 10.1261/rna.045005.114. Epub 2014 May 23. PubMed 24860013.
Backbone
  Vector backbone: pet28a
  Backbone manufacturer: Novagen
  Backbone size w/o insert (bp): 5365
  Vector type: Bacterial Expression
Growth in bacteria
  Bacterial resistance: Kanamycin, 50 μg/mL
  Growth temperature: 37°C
  Growth strain: Top10
  Copy number: Unknown
Gene/Insert
  Gene/Insert name: RBPMS
  Species: H. sapiens (human)
  Mutation: deletion construct encoding amino acids 20-196
  GenBank ID: NM_001008710
  Entrez Gene: RBPMS (a.k.a. HERMES)
  Promoter: T7
  Tag / fusion protein: His Tag (N terminal on backbone)
  Cloning method: Restriction Enzyme; 5′ cloning site SalI (not destroyed); 3′ cloning site NotI (not destroyed)
  Sequencing primers: 5′ T7_promoter_primer; 3′ T7_Terminal_Primer
Terms and licenses: Academic/Nonprofit Terms; Industry Terms: Not Available to Industry
How to cite: pet28a_RBPMS_20_196 was a gift from Thomas Tuschl (Addgene plasmid # 65741 ; http://n2t.net/addgene:65741 ; RRID:Addgene_65741)
