>Addgene plasmid #65741 | pet28a_RBPMS_20_196 | addgene partial sequence | sequence record 114947 | T7 5'-TAATACGACTCACTATAGGG-3'
TTTGTTTACTTTAAGAAGGAGATATACCATGGGCAGCAGCCATCATCATCATCATCACAGCAGCGGCCTG
GTGCCGCGCGGCAGCCATATGGCTAGCATGACTGGTGGACAGCAAATGGGTCGCGGATCCGAATTCGAGC
TCCGTCGACCCATGGAGGAGGAGGTCCGGACCCTATTTGTCAGTGGCCTTCCTCTGGATATCAAACCTCG
GGAGCTCTATCTGCTTTTCAGACCATTTAAGGGCTATGAGGGTTCTCTTATAAAGCTCACATCTAAACAG
CCTGTAGGTTTTGTCAGTTTTGACAGTCGCTCAGAAGCAGAGGCTGCAAAGAATGCTTTGAATGGCATCC
GCTTCGATCCTGAAATTCCGCAAACACTACGACTAGAGTTTGCTAAGGCAAACACGAAGATGGCCAAGAA
CAAACTCGTAGGGACTCCAAACCCCAGTACTCCTCTGCCCAACACTGTACCTCAGTTCATTGCCAGAGAG
CCATATGAGCTCACAGTGCCTGCACTTTACCCCAGTAGCCCTGAAGTGTGGGCCCCGTACCCTCTGTACC
CAGCGGAGTTAGCGCCTGCTCTACCTCCTCCTGCTTTCACCTATCCCGCTTCACTGCATGCCCAGATGCG
CTGGCTCCCTCCCTCCGAGGCTACTTCTCAGGGCTGGAAGTCCCGTCAGTTCTGCTGAGCGGCCGCACTC
GAGCACCACCACCACCACCACTGAGATCCGGCTGCTAACAAAGCCCGAAAGGAAGCTGAGTTGGCTGCTG
CCACCGCTGA
