>Addgene plasmid #65741 | pet28a_RBPMS_20_196 | addgene partial sequence | sequence record 114948 | T7term 5'-GCTAGTTATTGCTCAGCGG-3'
GTCAGTGGGGGTGGTGGTGGTGCTCGAGTGCGGCCGCTCAGCAGAACTGACGGGACTTCCAGCCCTGAGA
AGTAGCCTCGGAGGGAGGGAGCCAGCGCATCTGGGCATGCAGTGAAGCGGGATAGGTGAAAGCAGGAGGA
GGTAGAGCAGGCGCTAACTCCGCTGGGTACAGAGGGTACGGGGCCCACACTTCAGGGCTACTGGGGTAAA
GTGCAGGCACTGTGAGCTCATATGGCTCTCTGGCAATGAACTGAGGTACAGTGTTGGGCAGAGGAGTACT
GGGGTTTGGAGTCCCTACGAGTTTGTTCTTGGCCATCTTCGTGTTTGCCTTAGCAAACTCTAGTCGTAGT
GTTTGCGGAATTTCAGGATCGAAGCGGATGCCATTCAAAGCATTCTTTGCAGCCTCTGCTTCTGAGCGAC
TGTCAAAACTGACAAAACCTACAGGCTGTTTAGATGTGAGCTTTATAAGAGAACCCTCATAGCCCTTAAA
TGGTCTGAAAAGCAGATAGAGCTCCCGAGGTTTGATATCCAGAGGAAGGCCACTGACAAATAGGGTCCGG
ACCTCCTCCTCCATGGGTCGACGGAGCTCGAATTCGGATCCGCGACCCATTTGCTGTCCACCAGTCATGC
TAGCCATATGGCTGCCGCGCGGCACCAGGCCGCTGCTGTGATGATGATGATGATGGCTGCTGCCCATGGT
ATATCTCCTTCTTAAAGTTAA
